Addgene plasmid #211120: pBiT3.1-N_PALB2:835-1186
Purpose: Mammalian expression of human PALB2 fragment S835 to S1186. N-terminal HiBiT tag.
Depositing lab: Cheryl Arrowsmith. Depositing organization: University of Toronto. Publication: A Target Class Ligandability Evaluation of WD40 Repeat-Containing Proteins. Ackloo S, Li F, Szewczyk M, Seitova A, Loppnau P, Zeng H, Xu J, Ahmad S, Arnautova YA, Baghaie AJ, Beldar S, Bolotokova A, Centrella PA, Chau I, Clark MA, Cuozzo JW, Dehghani-Tafti S, Disch JS, Dong A, Dumas A, Feng JA, Ghiabi P, Gibson E, Gilmer J, Goldman B, Green SR, Guie MA, Guilinger JP, Harms N, Herasymenko O, Houliston S, Hutchinson A, Kearnes S, Keefe AD, Kimani SW, Kramer T, Kutera M, Kwak HA, Lento C, Li Y, Liu J, Loup J, Machado RAC, Mulhern CJ, Perveen S, Righetto GL, Riley P, Shrestha S, Sigel EA, Silva M, Sintchak MD, Slakman BL, Taylor RD, Thompson J, Torng W, Underkoffler C, von Rechenberg M, Walsh RT, Watson I, Wilson DJ, Wolf E, Yadav M, Yazdi AK, Zhang J, Zhang Y, Santhakumar V, Edwards AM, Barsyte-Lovejoy D, Schapira M, Brown PJ, Halabelian L, Arrowsmith CH. J Med Chem. 2025 Jan 23;68(2):1092-1112. doi: 10.1021/acs.jmedchem.4c02010. Epub 2024 Nov 4. PubMed 39495097.
Backbone
  Vector backbone: pBiT3.1-N
  Backbone manufacturer: Promega
  Vector type: Mammalian Expression
  Selectable markers: Neomycin (select with G418)
Growth in bacteria
  Bacterial resistance: Kanamycin, 50 μg/mL
  Growth temperature: 37°C
  Growth strain: DH5alpha
  Copy number: High Copy
Gene/Insert
  Gene/Insert name: PALB2:S835-S1186
  Species: H. sapiens (human)
  Insert size (bp): 1056
  Mutation: wild type
  Entrez Gene: PALB2 (a.k.a. BROVCA5, FANCN, PNCA3)
  Promoter: CMV
  Tag / fusion protein: MVSGWRLFKKISGSSGGSSG (N terminal on insert)
  Cloning method: Ligation Independent Cloning
  Sequencing primers: 5′ T7; 3′ TTGCTCAGCGGTGGCAGCAG
Resource information
  A portion of this plasmid was derived from a plasmid made by: Mammalian Gene Collection (BC044254)
Terms and licenses: Academic/Nonprofit Terms; Industry Terms: Not Available to Industry
Depositor comments: 5' Cloning Site: Xho1 (not destroyed), 3' Cloning Site: Xba1 (not destroyed).
How to cite: pBiT3.1-N_PALB2:835-1186 was a gift from Cheryl Arrowsmith (Addgene plasmid # 211120 ; http://n2t.net/addgene:211120 ; RRID:Addgene_211120)
