[The description below was written by a language model from this plasmid's Addgene catalogue record and pLannotate feature annotations shown in this document.]
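Description:
pBiT3.1-N_PALB2:835-1186 is a mammalian expression plasmid built on the Promega pBiT3.1-N backbone. It carries a wild-type fragment of human PALB2 spanning residues S835 to S1186 (1,056 bp), which was derived from a Mammalian Gene Collection clone and inserted by ligation-independent cloning between retained XhoI and XbaI sites. Transcription is driven by the CMV immediate-early enhancer and promoter, followed by a chimeric β-globin/immunoglobulin intron that promotes efficient mRNA processing, and ends at an SV40 polyadenylation signal. A T7 promoter just upstream of the coding region serves as a sequencing primer site and could support in vitro transcription. The insert is fused at its N-terminus to the short HiBiT peptide through a flexible Gly/Ser linker. HiBiT complements the LgBiT subunit to reconstitute NanoLuc luciferase, so the tagged protein can be quantified by luminescence.

The plasmid replicates in E. coli from a high-copy ColE1/pUC-type origin and is selected with kanamycin through a neo (nptII) gene under the bacterial EM7 promoter, with a single loxP site annotated just upstream. The catalogue lists neomycin/G418 as the mammalian selectable marker. The feature table, however, shows only the EM7 promoter directly in front of neo, and it also identifies a separate SV40 promoter–blasticidin S deaminase cassette with a synthetic poly(A) signal that the catalogue fields do not mention. The marker usable in mammalian cells should therefore be checked against the sequence. The associated publication evaluates the ligandability of WD40 repeat proteins, which suggests a luminescence-based cellular assay of this PALB2 fragment, although the record does not state the specific assay.
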