Features (pLannotate 1.2.2; 17 found; start..end, strand, type, name):
     24..105     -  polyA_signal   SV40 poly(A) signal: SV40 polyadenylation signal
    128..211     -  CDS            large T antigen (fragment): large T antigen from SV40 (simian virus 40)
    276..641     +  enhancer       CMV enhancer: human cytomegalovirus immediate early enhancer
    643..842     +  promoter       CMV promoter: human cytomegalovirus (CMV) immediate early promoter
    981..1113    +  intron         chimeric intron: chimera between introns from human β-globin and immunoglobulin heavy chain genes
   1157..1175    +  promoter       T7 promoter: promoter for bacteriophage T7 RNA polymerase
   1250..2305    +  CDS            PALB2 (fragment): PALB2_HUMAN - Also known as FANCN. Experimental evidence at protein level: Swiss-Prot protein existence level 1. Plays a critical role in homologous recombination repair (HRR) through its ability to recruit BRCA2 and RAD51 to DNA breaks (PubMed:16793542, PubMed:19423707, PubMed:19369211, PubMed:22941656, PubMed:24141787, PubMed:28319063). Strongly stimulates the DNA strand- invasion activity of RAD51, stabilizes the nucleoprotein filament against a disruptive BRC3-BRC4 polypeptide and helps RAD51 to overcome the suppressive effect of replication protein A (RPA) (PubMed:20871615). Functionally
   2336..2354    +  misc_feature   MCS (fragment): pUC18/19 multiple cloning site
   2403..2524    -  polyA_signal   SV40 poly(A) signal: SV40 polyadenylation signal
   2547..2615    -  CDS            large T antigen (fragment): large T antigen from SV40 (simian virus 40)
   2639..2672    +  protein_bind   loxP: Cre-mediated recombination occurs in the 8-bp core sequence (GCATACAT). Cre recombinase
   2682..2729    +  promoter       EM7 promoter: synthetic bacterial promoter&nbsp
   2761..3552    +  CDS            neo: KKA2_KLEPN - Also known as kan, nptII. Experimental evidence at protein level: Swiss-Prot protein existence level 1. Resistance to kanamycin, neomycin, paromomycin, ribostamycin, butirosin and gentamicin B. From Klebsiella pneumoniae.
   3713..4301    -  rep_origin     ori: high-copy-number ColE1/pMB1/pBR322/pUC origin of replication
   4427..4475    -  polyA_signal   poly(A) signal: synthetic polyadenylation signal
   4499..4897    -  CDS            BSD: blasticidin S deaminase; Aspergillus terreus BSD; confers resistance to blasticidin
   4928..5285    -  promoter       SV40 promoter: SV40 enhancer and early promoter
>Addgene plasmid #211120 | pBiT3.1-N_PALB2:835-1186 | addgene full sequence | sequence record 425975 | Addgene NGS Result
AAGACGCGTTAATTAAGACGTCGGCAGTGAAAAAAATGCTTTATTTGTGAAATTTGTGATGCTATTGCTT
TATTTGTAACCATTATAAGCTGCAATAAACAAGTTAACAACAACAATTGCATTCATTTTATGTTTCAGGT
TCAGGGGGAGGTGTGGGAGGTTTTTTAAAGCAAGTAAAACCTCTACAAATGTGGTATGGCTGATTATGAT
CCGCGGCCGCAATACGTCGACGTTATCAGCTGACTTCGTACGAGAGCCTAGGATTATGGCGCGCCACTAG
TTATTAATAGTAATCAATTACGGGGTCATTAGTTCATAGCCCATATATGGAGTTCCGCGTTACATAACTT
ACGGTAAATGGCCCGCCTGGCTGACCGCCCAACGACCCCCGCCCATTGACGTCAATAATGACGTATGTTC
CCATAGTAACGCCAATAGGGACTTTCCATTGACGTCAATGGGTGGAGTATTTACGGTAAACTGCCCACTT
GGCAGTACATCAAGTGTATCATATGCCAAGTCCGCCCCCTATTGACGTCAATGACGGTAAATGGCCCGCC
TGGCATTATGCCCAGTACATGACCTTACGGGACTTTCCTACTTGGCAGTACATCTACGTATTAGTCATCG
CTATTACCATGGTGATGCGGTTTTGGCAGTACACCAATGGGCGTGGATAGCGGTTTGACTCACGGGGATT
TCCAAGTCTCCACCCCATTGACGTCAATGGGAGTTTGTTTTGGCACCAAAATCAACGGGACTTTCCAAAA
TGTCGTAATAACCCCGCCCCGTTGACGCAAATGGGCGGTAGGCGTGTACGGTGGGAGGTCTATATAAGCA
GAGCTGGTTTAGTGAACCGTCAGATCACTAGAATCTTTATTGCGGTAGTTTATCACAGTTAAATTGCTAA
CGCAGTCAGTGCTTCTGACACAACAGTCTCGAACTTAAGCTGCAGAAGTTGGTCGTGAGGCACTGGGCAG
GTAAGTATCAAGGTTACAAGACAGGTTTAAGGAGACCAATAGAAACTGGGCTTGTCGAGACAGAGAAGAC
TCTTGCGTTTCTGATAGGCACCTATTGGTCTTACTGACATCCACTTTGCCTTTCTCTCCACAGGTGTCCA
CTCCCAGTTCAATTACAGCTCTTAAGGCTAGAGTATTAATACGACTCACTATAGGGGTTAGCGATCGCCA
TGGTGAGCGGCTGGCGGCTGTTCAAGAAGATTAGCGGGAGCTCCGGTGGCTCGAGCGGTTCCGTCGAACA
GACTGAAACAGCAGAGCTTCCTGCTTCTGATAGCATAAACCCAGGCAACCTACAATTGGTTTCAGAGTTA
AAGAATCCTTCAGGTTCCTGTTCCGTAGATGTGAGTGCCATGTTTTGGGAAAGAGCCGGTTGTAAAGAGC
CATGTATCATAACTGCTTGCGAAGATGTAGTTTCTCTTTGGAAAGCTCTGGATGCTTGGCAGTGGGAAAA
ACTTTATACCTGGCACTTCGCAGAGGTTCCAGTATTACAGATAGTTCCAGTGCCTGATGTGTATAATCTC
GTGTGTGTAGCTTTGGGAAATTTGGAAATCAGAGAGATCAGGGCATTGTTTTGTTCCTCTGATGATGAAA
GTGAAAAGCAAGTACTACTGAAGTCTGGAAATATAAAAGCTGTGCTTGGCCTGACAAAGAGGAGGCTAGT
TAGTAGCAGTGGGACCCTTTCTGATCAACAAGTAGAAGTCATGACGTTTGCAGAAGATGGAGGAGGCAAA
GAAAACCAATTTTTGATGCCCCCTGAGGAGACTATACTAACTTTTGCTGAGGTCCAAGGGATGCAAGAAG
CTCTGCTTGGTACTACTATTATGAACAACATTGTTATTTGGAATTTAAAAACTGGTCAACTCCTGAAAAA
GATGCACATTGATGATTCTTACCAAGCTTCAGTCTGTCACAAAGCCTATTCTGAAATGGGGCTTCTCTTT
ATTGTCCTGAGTCATCCCTGTGCCAAAGAGAGTGAGTCGTTGCGAAGCCCTGTGTTTCAGCTCATTGTGA
TTAACCCTAAGACGACTCTCAGCGTGGGTGTGATGCTGTACTGTCTTCCTCCAGGGCAGGCTGGCAGGTT
CCTGGAAGGTGACGTGAAAGATCACTGTGCAGCAGCAATCTTGACTTCTGGAACAATTGCCATTTGGGAC
TTACTTCTCGGTCAGTGTACTGCCCTCCTCCCACCTGTCTCTGACCAACATTGGTCTTTTGTGAAATGGT
CGGGTACAGACTCTCATTTGCTGGCTGGACAAAAAGATGGAAATATATTTGTATACCACTATTCATAATC
TAGAGGTCAAGCTTCGGGGGTTTAAACCTGCAGGCATGCAAGCTGATTTGGCTGCTGCCACCGCTGAGCA
AGGCCGCTTCGAGCAGACATGATAAGATACATTGATGAGTTTGGACAAACCACAACTAGAATGCAGTGAA
AAAAATGCTTTATTTGTGAAATTTGTGATGCTATTGCTTTATTTGTAACCATTATAAGCTGCAATAAACA
AGTTAACAACAACAATTGCATTCATTTTATGTTTCAGGTTCAGGGGGAGATGTGGGAGGTTTTTTTAAGC
AAGTAAAACCTCTACAAATGTGGTAAAATCTTAATTAAGACTTCTAATATAACTTCGTATAGCATACATT
ATACGAAGTTATGGTTCCACTGTTGACAATTAATCATCGGCATAGTATATCGGCATAGTATAATACGACA
AGGTGAGGAACTAAACCCAGGAGGCAGATCATGATTGAACAAGATGGATTGCACGCAGGTTCTCCGGCCG
CTTGGGTGGAGAGGCTATTCGGCTATGACTGGGCACAACAGACAATCGGCTGCTCTGATGCCGCCGTGTT
CCGGCTGTCAGCGCAGGGGCGCCCGGTTCTTTTTGTCAAGACCGACCTGTCCGGTGCCCTGAATGAACTG
CAGGACGAGGCAGCGCGGCTATCGTGGCTGGCCACGACGGGCGTTCCTTGCGCAGCTGTGCTCGACGTTG
TCACTGAAGCGGGAAGGGACTGGCTGCTATTGGGCGAAGTGCCGGGGCAGGATCTCCTGTCATCTCACCT
TGCTCCTGCCGAGAAAGTATCCATCATGGCTGATGCAATGCGGCGGCTGCATACGCTTGATCCGGCTACC
TGCCCATTCGACCACCAAGCGAAACATCGCATCGAGCGAGCACGTACTCGGATGGAAGCCGGTCTTGTCG
ATCAGGATGATCTGGACGAAGAGCATCAGGGGCTCGCGCCAGCCGAACTGTTCGCCAGGCTCAAGGCGCG
CATGCCCGACGGCGAGGATCTCGTCGTGACCCATGGCGATGCCTGCTTGCCGAATATCATGGTGGAAAAT
GGCCGCTTTTCTGGATTCATCGACTGTGGCCGGCTGGGTGTGGCGGACCGCTATCAGGACATAGCGTTGG
CTACCCGTGATATTGCTGAAGAGCTTGGCGGCGAATGGGCTGACCGCTTCCTCGTGCTTTACGGTATCGC
CGCTCCCGATTCGCAGCGCATCGCCTTCTATCGCCTTCTTGACGAGTTCTTCTGATTCGAAATGACCGAC
CAAGCGACGCCCAACCGGTATCAGCTCACTCAAAGGCGGTAATACGGTTATCCACAGAATCAGGGGATAA
CGCAGGAAAGAACATGTGAGCAAAAGGCCAGCAAAAGGCCAGGAACCGTAAAAAGGCCGCGTTGCTGGCG
TTTTTCCATAGGCTCCGCCCCCCTGACGAGCATCACAAAAATCGACGCTCAAGTCAGAGGTGGCGAAACC
CGACAGGACTATAAAGATACCAGGCGTTTCCCCCTGGAAGCTCCCTCGTGCGCTCTCCTGTTCCGACCCT
GCCGCTTACCGGATACCTGTCCGCCTTTCTCCCTTCGGGAAGCGTGGCGCTTTCTCATAGCTCACGCTGT
AGGTATCTCAGTTCGGTGTAGGTCGTTCGCTCCAAGCTGGGCTGTGTGCACGAACCCCCCGTTCAGCCCG
ACCGCTGCGCCTTATCCGGTAACTATCGTCTTGAGTCCAACCCGGTAAGACACGACTTATCGCCACTGGC
AGCAGCCACTGGTAACAGGATTAGCAGAGCGAGGTATGTAGGCGGTGCTACAGAGTTCTTGAAGTGGTGG
CCTAACTACGGCTACACTAGAAGGACAGTATTTGGTATCTGCGCTCTGCTGAAGCCAGTTACCTTCGGAA
AAAGAGTTGGTAGCTCTTGATCCGGCAAACAAACCACCGCTGGTAGCGGTGGTTTTTTTGTTTGCAAGCA
GCAGATTACGCGCAGAAAAAAAGGATTTCAAGAAGATCCTTTGATCTTTTCTACGGGGTCTGACGCTCAG
TGGAACGAAAACTCACGTTAAGGGATTTTGGTCATGAGATTATCAAAAAGGATCTTCACCTAGATCCTTT
TATAGTCCGGAATCGTCACACAAAAAACCAACACACAGATGTAATGAAAATAAAGATATTTTATTGCGGC
CATCGTGATGGCTAGAGTTTAGCCCTCCCACACATAACCAGAGGGCAGCAATTCACGAATCCCAACTGCC
GTCGGCTGTCCATCACTGTCCTTCACTATGGCTTTGATCCCAGGATGCAGATCGAGAAGCACCTGTCGGC
ACCGTCCGCAGGGGCTCAAGATGCCCCTGTTCTCATTTCCGATCGCGACGATACAAGTCAGGTTGCCAGC
TGCCGCAGCAGCAGCAGTGCCCAGCACCACGAGTTCTGCACAAGGTCCCCCAGTAAAATGATATACATTG
ACACCAGTGAAGATGCGGCCGTCGCTAGAGAGAGCTGCGCTGGCGACGCTGTAGTCTTCAGAGATGGGGA
TGCTGTTGATTGTAGCCGTTGCTCTTTCAATGAGGGTGGATTCTTCTTGAGACAAAGGCTTGGCCATGGT
GGCGCTAGTGTCAGAAGAATCGAGCTTTTTGCAAAAGCCTAGGCCTCCAAAAAAGCCTCCTCACTACTTC
TGGAATAGCTCAGAGGCCGAGGCGGCCTCGGCCTCTGCATAAATAAAAAAAATTAGTCAGCCATGGGGCG
GAGAATGGGCGGAACTGGGCGGAGTTAGGGGCGGGATGGGCGGAGTTAGGGGCGGGACTATGGTTGCTGA
CTAATTGAGATGCATGCTTTGCATACTTCTGCCTGCTGGGGAGCCTGGGGACTTTCCACACCTGGTTGCT
GACTAATTGAGATGCATGCTTTGCATACTTCTGCCTGCTGGGGAGCCTGGGGACTTTCCACACCCTAACT
GACACACATTCCACAGCTGGTTCTTTCCGCCTCAGAAGGTACCTAACCAAGTTCCTCTTTCAGAGGTTAT
TTCAGGCCATGGTGCTGCGC
