>Addgene plasmid #211120 | pBiT3.1-N_PALB2:835-1186 | depositor partial sequence | sequence record 411718 | Insert sequence
TCCGTCGAACAGACTGAAACAGCAGAGCTTCCTGCTTCTGATAGCATAAACCCAGGCAACCTACAATTGG
TTTCAGAGTTAAAGAATCCTTCAGGTTCCTGTTCCGTAGATGTGAGTGCCATGTTTTGGGAAAGAGCCGG
TTGTAAAGAGCCATGTATCATAACTGCTTGCGAAGATGTAGTTTCTCTTTGGAAAGCTCTGGATGCTTGG
CAGTGGGAAAAACTTTATACCTGGCACTTCGCAGAGGTTCCAGTATTACAGATAGTTCCAGTGCCTGATG
TGTATAATCTCGTGTGTGTAGCTTTGGGAAATTTGGAAATCAGAGAGATCAGGGCATTGTTTTGTTCCTC
TGATGATGAAAGTGAAAAGCAAGTACTACTGAAGTCTGGAAATATAAAAGCTGTGCTTGGCCTGACAAAG
AGGAGGCTAGTTAGTAGCAGTGGGACCCTTTCTGATCAACAAGTAGAAGTCATGACGTTTGCAGAAGATG
GAGGAGGCAAAGAAAACCAATTTTTGATGCCCCCTGAGGAGACTATACTAACTTTTGCTGAGGTCCAAGG
GATGCAAGAAGCTCTGCTTGGTACTACTATTATGAACAACATTGTTATTTGGAATTTAAAAACTGGTCAA
CTCCTGAAAAAGATGCACATTGATGATTCTTACCAAGCTTCAGTCTGTCACAAAGCCTATTCTGAAATGG
GGCTTCTCTTTATTGTCCTGAGTCATCCCTGTGCCAAAGAGAGTGAGTCGTTGCGAAGCCCTGTGTTTCA
GCTCATTGTGATTAACCCTAAGACGACTCTCAGCGTGGGTGTGATGCTGTACTGTCTTCCTCCAGGGCAG
GCTGGCAGGTTCCTGGAAGGTGACGTGAAAGATCACTGTGCAGCAGCAATCTTGACTTCTGGAACAATTG
CCATTTGGGACTTACTTCTCGGTCAGTGTACTGCCCTCCTCCCACCTGTCTCTGACCAACATTGGTCTTT
TGTGAAATGGTCGGGTACAGACTCTCATTTGCTGGCTGGACAAAAAGATGGAAATATATTTGTATACCAC
TATTCA
